>Addgene plasmid #176139 | pLV-Hygro-EF1a-XRCC1-EGFP-T2A-Myc-POLB(PAMmut) | addgene full sequence | sequence record 353012 | Addgene NGS Result
AATGTAGTCTTATGCAATACTCTTGTAGTCTTGCAACATGGTAACGATGAGTTAGCAACATGCCTTACAA
GGAGAGAAAAAGCACCGTGCATGCCGATTGGTGGAAGTAAGGTGGTACGATCGTGCCTTATTAGGAAGGC
AACAGACGGGTCTGACATGGATTGGACGAACCACTGAATTGCCGCATTGCAGAGATATTGTATTTAAGTG
CCTAGCTCGATACATAAACGGGTCTCTCTGGTTAGACCAGATCTGAGCCTGGGAGCTCTCTGGCTAACTA
GGGAACCCACTGCTTAAGCCTCAATAAAGCTTGCCTTGAGTGCTTCAAGTAGTGTGTGCCCGTCTGTTGT
GTGACTCTGGTAACTAGAGATCCCTCAGACCCTTTTAGTCAGTGTGGAAAATCTCTAGCAGTGGCGCCCG
AACAGGGACTTGAAAGCGAAAGGGAAACCAGAGGAGCTCTCTCGACGCAGGACTCGGCTTGCTGAAGCGC
GCACGGCAAGAGGCGAGGGGCGGCGACTGGTGAGTACGCCAAAAATTTTGACTAGCGGAGGCTAGAAGGA
GAGAGATGGGTGCGAGAGCGTCAGTATTAAGCGGGGGAGAATTAGATCGCGATGGGAAAAAATTCGGTTA
AGGCCAGGGGGAAAGAAAAAATATAAATTAAAACATATAGTATGGGCAAGCAGGGAGCTAGAACGATTCG
CAGTTAATCCTGGCCTGTTAGAAACATCAGAAGGCTGTAGACAAATACTGGGACAGCTACAACCATCCCT
TCAGACAGGATCAGAAGAACTTAGATCATTATATAATACAGTAGCAACCCTCTATTGTGTGCATCAAAGG
ATAGAGATAAAAGACACCAAGGAAGCTTTAGACAAGATAGAGGAAGAGCAAAACAAAAGTAAGACCACCG
CACAGCAAGCGGCCGCTGATCTTCAGACCTGGAGGAGGAGATATGAGGGACAATTGGAGAAGTGAATTAT
ATAAATATAAAGTAGTAAAAATTGAACCATTAGGAGTAGCACCCACCAAGGCAAAGAGAAGAGTGGTGCA
GAGAGAAAAAAGAGCAGTGGGAATAGGAGCTTTGTTCCTTGGGTTCTTGGGAGCAGCAGGAAGCACTATG
GGCGCAGCGTCAATGACGCTGACGGTACAGGCCAGACAATTATTGTCTGGTATAGTGCAGCAGCAGAACA
ATTTGCTGAGGGCTATTGAGGCGCAACAGCATCTGTTGCAACTCACAGTCTGGGGCATCAAGCAGCTCCA
GGCAAGAATCCTGGCTGTGGAAAGATACCTAAAGGATCAACAGCTCCTGGGGATTTGGGGTTGCTCTGGA
AAACTCATTTGCACCACTGCTGTGCCTTGGAATGCTAGTTGGAGTAATAAATCTCTGGAACAGATTTGGA
ATCACACGACCTGGATGGAGTGGGACAGAGAAATTAACAATTACACAAGCTTAATACACTCCTTAATTGA
AGAATCGCAAAACCAGCAAGAAAAGAATGAACAAGAATTATTGGAATTAGATAAATGGGCAAGTTTGTGG
AATTGGTTTAACATAACAAATTGGCTGTGGTATATAAAATTATTCATAATGATAGTAGGAGGCTTGGTAG
GTTTAAGAATAGTTTTTGCTGTACTTTCTATAGTGAATAGAGTTAGGCAGGGATATTCACCATTATCGTT
TCAGACCCACCTCCCAACCCCGAGGGGACCCGACAGGCCCGAAGGAATAGAAGAAGAAGGTGGAGAGAGA
GACAGAGACAGATCCATTCGATTAGTGAACGGATCTCGACGGTATCGCTAGCTTTTAAAAGAAAAGGGGG
GATTGGGGGGTACAGTGCAGGGGAAAGAATAGTAGACATAATAGCAACAGACATACAAACTAAAGAATTA
CAAAAACAAATTACAAAAATTCAAAATTTTACTAGTGATTATCGGATCAACTTTGTATAGAAAAGTTGGG
CTCCGGTGCCCGTCAGTGGGCAGAGCGCACATCGCCCACAGTCCCCGAGAAGTTGGGGGGAGGGGTCGGC
AATTGAACCGGTGCCTAGAGAAGGTGGCGCGGGGTAAACTGGGAAAGTGATGTCGTGTACTGGCTCCGCC
TTTTTCCCGAGGGTGGGGGAGAACCGTATATAAGTGCAGTAGTCGCCGTGAACGTTCTTTTTCGCAACGG
GTTTGCCGCCAGAACACAGGTAAGTGCCGTGTGTGGTTCCCGCGGGCCTGGCCTCTTTACGGGTTATGGC
CCTTGCGTGCCTTGAATTACTTCCACCTGGCTGCAGTACGTGATTCTTGATCCCGAGCTTCGGGTTGGAA
GTGGGTGGGAGAGTTCGAGGCCTTGCGCTTAAGGAGCCCCTTCGCCTCGTGCTTGAGTTGAGGCCTGGCC
TGGGCGCTGGGGCCGCCGCGTGCGAATCTGGTGGCACCTTCGCGCCTGTCTCGCTGCTTTCGATAAGTCT
CTAGCCATTTAAAATTTTTGATGACCTGCTGCGACGCTTTTTTTCTGGCAAGATAGTCTTGTAAATGCGG
GCCAAGATCTGCACACTGGTATTTCGGTTTTTGGGGCCGCGGGCGGCGACGGGGCCCGTGCGTCCCAGCG
CACATGTTCGGCGAGGCGGGGCCTGCGAGCGCGGCCACCGAGAATCGGACGGGGGTAGTCTCAAGCTGGC
CGGCCTGCTCTGGTGCCTGGTCTCGCGCCGCCGTGTATCGCCCCGCCCTGGGCGGCAAGGCTGGCCCGGT
CGGCACCAGTTGCGTGAGCGGAAAGATGGCCGCTTCCCGGCCCTGCTGCAGGGAGCTCAAAATGGAGGAC
GCGGCGCTCGGGAGAGCGGGCGGGTGAGTCACCCACACAAAGGAAAAGGGCCTTTCCGTCCTCAGCCGTC
GCTTCATGTGACTCCACGGAGTACCGGGCGCCGTCCAGGCACCTCGATTAGTTCTCGAGCTTTTGGAGTA
CGTCGTCTTTAGGTTGGGGGGAGGGGTTTTATGCGATGGAGTTTCCCCACACTGAGTGGGTGGAGACTGA
AGTTAGGCCAGCTTGGCACTTGATGTAATTCTCCTTGGAATTTGCCCTTTTTGAGTTTGGATCTTGGTTC
ATTCTCAAGCCTCAGACAGTGGTTCAAAGTTTTTTTCTTCCATTTCAGGTGTCGTGACAAGTTTGTACAA
AAAAGCAGGCTGCCACCATGCCGGAGATCCGCCTCCGCCATGTCGTGTCCTGCAGCAGCCAGGACTCGAC
TCACTGTGCAGAAAATCTTCTCAAGGCAGACACTTACCGAAAATGGCGGGCAGCCAAGGCAGGCGAGAAG
ACCATCTCTGTGGTCCTACAGTTGGAGAAGGAGGAGCAGATACACAGTGTGGACATTGGGAATGATGGCT
CAGCTTTCGTGGAGGTGCTGGTGGGCAGTTCAGCTGGAGGCGCTGGGGAGCAAGACTATGAGGTCCTTCT
GGTCACCTCATCTTTCATGTCCCCTTCCGAGAGCCGCAGTGGCTCAAACCCCAACCGCGTTCGCATGTTT
GGGCCTGACAAGCTGGTCCGGGCAGCCGCCGAGAAGCGCTGGGACCGGGTCAAAATTGTTTGCAGCCAGC
CCTACAGCAAGGACTCCCCCTTTGGCTTGAGTTTTGTACGGTTTCATAGCCCCCCAGACAAAGATGAGGC
AGAGGCCCCGTCCCAGAAGGTGACAGTGACCAAGCTTGGCCAGTTCCGTGTGAAGGAGGAGGATGAGAGC
GCCAACTCTCTGAGGCCGGGGGCTCTCTTCTTCAGCCGGATCAACAAGACATCCCCAGTCACAGCCAGCG
ACCCAGCAGGACCTAGCTATGCAGCTGCTACCCTCCAGGCTTCTAGTGCTGCCTCCTCAGCCTCTCCAGT
CTCCAGGGCCATAGGCAGCACCTCCAAGCCCCAGGAGTCTCCCAAAGGGAAGAGGAAGTTGGATTTGAAC
CAAGAAGAAAAGAAGACCCCCAGCAAACCACCAGCCCAGCTGTCGCCATCTGTTCCCAAGAGACCTAAAT
TGCCAGCTCCAACTCGTACCCCAGCCACAGCCCCAGTCCCTGCCCGAGCACAGGGGGCAGTGACAGGCAA
ACCCCGAGGAGAAGGCACCGAGCCCAGACGACCCCGAGCTGGCCCAGAGGAGCTGGGGAAGATCCTTCAG
GGTGTGGTAGTGGTGCTGAGTGGCTTCCAGAACCCCTTCCGCTCCGAGCTGCGAGATAAGGCCCTAGAGC
TTGGGGCCAAGTATCGGCCAGACTGGACCCGGGACAGCACGCACCTCATCTGTGCCTTTGCCAACACCCC
CAAGTACAGCCAGGTCCTAGGCCTGGGAGGCCGCATCGTGCGTAAGGAGTGGGTGCTGGACTGTCACCGC
ATGCGTCGGCGGCTGCCCTCCCAGAGGTACCTCATGGCAGGGCCAGGTTCCAGCAGTGAGGAGGATGAGG
CCTCTCACAGCGGTGGCAGCGGAGATGAAGCCCCCAAGCTTCCTCAGAAGCAACCCCAGACCAAAACCAA
GCCCACTCAGGCAGCTGGACCCAGCTCACCCCAGAAGCCCCCAACCCCTGAAGAGACCAAAGCAGCCTCA
CCAGTGCTCCAGGAAGATATAGACATTGAGGGGGTACAGTCAGAAGGACAGGACAATGGGGCGGAAGATT
CTGGGGACACAGAGGATGAGCTGAGGAGGGTGGCAGAGCAGAAGGAACACAGACTGCCCCCTGGCCAGGA
GGAGAATGGGGAAGACCCGTATGCAGGCTCCACGGATGAGAACACGGACAGTGAGGAACACCAGGAGCCT
CCTGATCTGCCAGTCCCTGAGCTCCCAGATTTCTTCCAGGGCAAGCACTTCTTTCTTTACGGGGAGTTCC
CTGGGGACGAGCGGCGGAAACTCATCCGATACGTCACAGCCTTCAATGGGGAGCTCGAGGACTATATGAG
TGACCGGGTTCAGTTTGTGATCACAGCACAGGAATGGGATCCCAGCTTTGAGGAGGCCCTGATGGACAAC
CCCTCCCTGGCATTCGTTCGTCCCCGATGGATCTACAGTTGCAATGAGAAGCAGAAGTTACTTCCTCACC
AGCTCTATGGGGTGGTGCCGCAAGCCATGGTGAGCAAGGGCGAGGAGCTGTTCACCGGGGTGGTGCCCAT
CCTGGTCGAGCTGGACGGCGACGTAAACGGCCACAAGTTCAGCGTGTCCGGCGAGGGCGAGGGCGATGCC
ACCTACGGCAAGCTGACCCTGAAGTTCATCTGCACCACCGGCAAGCTGCCCGTGCCCTGGCCCACCCTCG
TGACCACCCTGACCTACGGCGTGCAGTGCTTCAGCCGCTACCCCGACCACATGAAGCAGCACGACTTCTT
CAAGTCCGCCATGCCCGAAGGCTACGTCCAGGAGCGCACCATCTTCTTCAAGGACGACGGCAACTACAAG
ACCCGCGCCGAGGTGAAGTTCGAGGGCGACACCCTGGTGAACCGCATCGAGCTGAAGGGCATCGACTTCA
AGGAGGACGGCAACATCCTGGGGCACAAGCTGGAGTACAACTACAACAGCCACAACGTCTATATCATGGC
CGACAAGCAGAAGAACGGCATCAAGGTGAACTTCAAGATCCGCCACAACATCGAGGACGGCAGCGTGCAG
CTCGCCGACCACTACCAGCAGAACACCCCCATCGGCGACGGCCCCGTGCTGCTGCCCGACAACCACTACC
TGAGCACCCAGTCCGCCCTGAGCAAAGACCCCAACGAGAAGCGCGATCACATGGTCCTGCTGGAGTTCGT
GACCGCCGCCGGGATCACTCTCGGCATGGACGAGCTGTACAAGGGAAGCGGAGAGGGCAGGGGAAGTCTT
CTAACATGCGGGGACGTGGAGGAAAATCCCGGCCCCATGGAACAAAAACTCATCTCAGAAGAGGATCTG
[1005 nt withheld, positions 5880-6884]
TGAACCCAGCTTTCTTGTACAAAGTGGTGATAATCGAATTCCGATAATCAACCTCTGGATTACAAAATTT
GTGAAAGATTGACTGGTATTCTTAACTATGTTGCTCCTTTTACGCTATGTGGATACGCTGCTTTAATGCC
TTTGTATCATGCTATTGCTTCCCGTATGGCTTTCATTTTCTCCTCCTTGTATAAATCCTGGTTGCTGTCT
CTTTATGAGGAGTTGTGGCCCGTTGTCAGGCAACGTGGCGTGGTGTGCACTGTGTTTGCTGACGCAACCC
CCACTGGTTGGGGCATTGCCACCACCTGTCAGCTCCTTTCCGGGACTTTCGCTTTCCCCCTCCCTATTGC
CACGGCGGAACTCATCGCCGCCTGCCTTGCCCGCTGCTGGACAGGGGCTCGGCTGTTGGGCACTGACAAT
TCCGTGGTGTTGTCGGGGAAGCTGACGTCCTTTCCATGGCTGCTCGCCTGTGTTGCCACCTGGATTCTGC
GCGGGACGTCCTTCTGCTACGTCCCTTCGGCCCTCAATCCAGCGGACCTTCCTTCCCGCGGCCTGCTGCC
GGCTCTGCGGCCTCTTCCGCGTCTTCGCCTTCGCCCTCAGACGAGTCGGATCTCCCTTTGGGCCGCCTCC
CCGCATCGGGAATTCCCGCGGTTCGAATTCTACCGGGTAGGGGAGGCGCTTTTCCCAAGGCAGTCTGGAG
CATGCGCTTTAGCAGCCCCGCTGGGCACTTGGCGCTACACAAGTGGCCTCTGGCCTCGCACACATTCCAC
ATCCACCGGTAGGCGCCAACCGGCTCCGTTCTTTGGTGGCCCCTTCGCGCCACCTTCTACTCCTCCCCTA
GTCAGGAAGTTCCCCCCCGCCCCGCAGCTCGCGTCGTGCAGGACGTGACAAATGGAAGTAGCACGTCTCA
CTAGTCTCGTGCAGATGGACAGCACCGCTGAGCAATGGAAGCGGGTAGGCCTTTGGGGCAGCGGCCAATA
GCAGCTTTGCTCCTTCGCTTTCTGGGCTCAGAGGCTGGGAAGGGGTGGGTCCGGGGGCGGGCTCAGGGGC
GGGCTCAGGGGCGGGGCGGGCGCCCGAAGGTCCTCCGGAGGCCCGGCATTCTGCACGCTTCAAAAGCGCA
CGTCTGCCGCGCTGTTCTCCTCTTCCTCATCTCCGGGCCTTTCGACCTCACGTGGCCACCATGAAAAAGC
CTGAACTCACCGCGACGTCTGTCGAGAAGTTTCTGATCGAAAAGTTCGACAGCGTCTCCGACCTGATGCA
GCTCTCGGAGGGCGAAGAATCTCGTGCTTTCAGCTTCGATGTAGGAGGGCGTGGATATGTCCTGCGGGTA
AATAGCTGCGCCGATGGTTTCTACAAAGATCGTTATGTTTATCGGCACTTTGCATCGGCCGCGCTCCCGA
TTCCGGAAGTGCTTGACATTGGGGAATTTAGCGAGAGCCTGACCTATTGCATCTCCCGCCGTGCACAGGG
TGTCACGTTGCAAGACCTGCCTGAAACCGAACTGCCCGCTGTTCTGCAGCCGGTCGCGGAGGCCATGGAT
GCGATCGCTGCGGCCGATCTTAGCCAGACGAGCGGGTTCGGCCCATTCGGACCGCAAGGAATCGGTCAAT
ACACTACATGGCGTGATTTCATATGCGCGATTGCTGATCCCCATGTGTATCACTGGCAAACTGTGATGGA
CGACACCGTCAGTGCGTCCGTCGCGCAGGCTCTCGATGAGCTGATGCTTTGGGCCGAGGACTGCCCCGAA
GTCCGGCACCTCGTGCACGCGGATTTCGGCTCCAACAATGTCCTGACGGACAATGGCCGCATAACAGCGG
TCATTGACTGGAGCGAGGCGATGTTCGGGGATTCCCAATACGAGGTCGCCAACATCTTCTTCTGGAGGCC
GTGGTTGGCTTGTATGGAGCAGCAGACGCGCTACTTCGAGCGGAGGCATCCGGAGCTTGCAGGATCGCCG
CGGCTCCGGGCGTATATGCTCCGCATTGGTCTTGACCAACTCTATCAGAGCTTGGTTGACGGCAATTTCG
ATGATGCAGCTTGGGCGCAGGGTCGATGCGACGCAATCGTCCGATCCGGAGCCGGGACTGTCGGGCGTAC
ACAAATCGCCCGCAGAAGCGCGGCCGTCTGGACCGATGGCTGTGTAGAAGTACTCGCCGATAGTGGAAAC
CGACGCCCCAGCACTCGTCCGAGGGCAAAGGAATAGGGTACCTTTAAGACCAATGACTTACAAGGCAGCT
GTAGATCTTAGCCACTTTTTAAAAGAAAAGGGGGGACTGGAAGGGCTAATTCACTCCCAACGAAGACAAG
ATCTGCTTTTTGCTTGTACTGGGTCTCTCTGGTTAGACCAGATCTGAGCCTGGGAGCTCTCTGGCTAACT
AGGGAACCCACTGCTTAAGCCTCAATAAAGCTTGCCTTGAGTGCTTCAAGTAGTGTGTGCCCGTCTGTTG
TGTGACTCTGGTAACTAGAGATCCCTCAGACCCTTTTAGTCAGTGTGGAAAATCTCTAGCAGTAGTAGTT
CATGTCATCTTATTATTCAGTATTTATAACTTGCAAAGAAATGAATATCAGAGAGTGAGAGGAACTTGTT
TATTGCAGCTTATAATGGTTACAAATAAAGCAATAGCATCACAAATTTCACAAATAAAGCATTTTTTTCA
CTGCATTCTAGTTGTGGTTTGTCCAAACTCATCAATGTATCTTATCATGTCTGGCTCTAGCTATCCCGCC
CCTAACTCCGCCCATCCCGCCCCTAACTCCGCCCAGTTCCGCCCATTCTCCGCCCCATGGCTGACTAATT
TTTTTTATTTATGCAGAGGCCGAGGCCGCCTCGGCCTCTGAGCTATTCCAGAAGTAGTGAGGAGGCTTTT
TTGGAGGCCTAGGGACGTACCCAATTCGCCCTATAGTGAGTCGTATTACGCGCGCTCACTGGCCGTCGTT
TTACAACGTCGTGACTGGGAAAACCCTGGCGTTACCCAACTTAATCGCCTTGCAGCACATCCCCCTTTCG
CCAGCTGGCGTAATAGCGAAGAGGCCCGCACCGATCGCCCTTCCCAACAGTTGCGCAGCCTGAATGGCGA
ATGGG
[124 nt withheld, positions 9970-10093]
C
[91 nt withheld, positions 10095-10185]
A
[49 nt withheld, positions 10187-10235]
CCTTTGACGTTGGAGTCCACGTTCTTT
[37 nt withheld, positions 10263-10299]
ACCCTATCTCGGTCTATTCTTTTGATTTATAAGGGATTTTGCCGATTTCGGCCTATTGGTTAAAAAATGA
GCTGATTTAACAAAAATTTAACGCGAATTTTAACAAAATATTAACGCTTACAATTTAGGTGGCACTTTTC
GGGGAAATGTGCGCGGAACCCCTATTTGTTTATTTTTCTAAATACATTCAAATATGTATCCGCTCATGAG
ACAATAACCCTGATAAATGCTTCAATAATATTGAAAAAGGAAGAGTATGAGTATTCAACATTTCCGTGTC
GCCCTTATTCCCTTTTTTGCGGCATTTTGCCTTCCTGTTTTTGCTCACCCAGAAACGCTGGTGAAAGTAA
AAGATGCTGAAGATCAGTTGGGTGCACGAGTGGGTTACATCGAACTGGATCTCAACAGCGGTAAGATCCT
TGAGAGTTTTCGCCCCGAAGAACGTTTTCCAATGATGAGCACTTTTAAAGTTCTGCTATGTGGCGCGGTA
TTATCCCGTATTGACGCCGGGCAAGAGCAACTCGGTCGCCGCATACACTATTCTCAGAATGACTTGGTTG
AGTACTCACCAGTCACAGAAAAGCATCTTACGGATGGCATGACAGTAAGAGAATTATGCAGTGCTGCCAT
AACCATGAGTGATAACACTGCGGCCAACTTACTTCTGACAACGATCGGAGGACCGAAGGAGCTAACCGCT
TTTTTGCACAACATGGGGGATCATGTAACTCGCCTTGATCGTTGGGAACCGGAGCTGAATGAAGCCATAC
CAAACGACGAGCGTGACACCACGATGCCTGTAGCAATGGCAACAACGTTGCGCAAACTATTAACTGGCGA
ACTACTTACTCTAGCTTCCCGGCAACAATTAATAGACTGGATGGAGGCGGATAAAGTTGCAGGACCACTT
CTGCGCTCGGCCCTTCCGGCTGGCTGGTTTATTGCTGATAAATCTGGAGCCGGTGAGCGTGGGTCTCGCG
GTATCATTGCAGCACTGGGGCCAGATGGTAAGCCCTCCCGTATCGTAGTTATCTACACGACGGGGAGTCA
GGCAACTATGGATGAACGAAATAGACAGATCGCTGAGATAGGTGCCTCACTGATTAAGCATTGGTAACTG
TCAGACCAAGTTTACTCATATATACTTTAGATTGATTTAAAACTTCATTTTTAATTTAAAAGGATCTAGG
TGAAGATCCTTTTTGATAATCTCATGACCAAAATCCCTTAACGTGAGTTTTCGTTCCACTGAGCGTCAGA
CCCCGTAGAAAAGATCAAAGGATCTTCTTGAGATCCTTTTTTTCTGCGCGTAATCTGCTGCTTGCAAACA
AAAAAACCACCGCTACCAGCGGTGGTTTGTTTGCCGGATCAAGAGCTACCAACTCTTTTTCCGAAGGTAA
CTGGCTTCAGCAGAGCGCAGATACCAAATACTGTTCTTCTAGTGTAGCCGTAGTTAGGCCACCACTTCAA
GAACTCTGTAGCACCGCCTACATACCTCGCTCTGCTAATCCTGTTACCAGTGGCTGCTGCCAGTGGCGAT
AAGTCGTGTCTTACCGGGTTGGACTCAAGACGATAGTTACCGGATAAGGCGCAGCGGTCGGGCTGAACGG
GGGGTTCGTGCACACAGCCCAGCTTGGAGCGAACGACCTACACCGAACTGAGATACCTACAGCGTGAGCT
ATGAGAAAGCGCCACGCTTCCCGAAGAGAGAAAGGCGGACAGGTATCCGGTAAGCGGCAGGGTCGGAACA
GGAGAGCGCACGAGGGAGCTTCCAGGGGGAAACGCCTGGTATCTTTATAGTCCTGTCGGGTTTCGCCACC
TCTGACTTGAGCGTCGATTTTTGTGATGCTCGTCAGGGGGGCGGAGCCTATGGAAAAACGCCAGCAACGC
GGCCTTTTTACGGTTCCTGGCCTTTTGCTGGCCTTTTGCTCACATGTTCTTTCCTGCGTTATCCCCTGAT
TCTGTGGATAACCGTATTACCGCCTTTGAGTGAGCTGATACCGCTCGCCGCAGCCGAACGACCGAGCGCA
GCGAGTCAGTGAGCGAGGAAGCGGAAGAGCGCCCAATACGCAAACCGCCTCTCCCCGCGCGTTGGCCGAT
TCATTAATGCAGCTGGCACGACAGGTTTCCCGACTGGAAAGCGGGCAGTGAGCGCAACGCAATTAATGTG
AGTTAGCTCACTCATTAGGCACCCCAGGCTTTACACTTTATGCTTCCGGCTCGTATGTTGTGTGGAATTG
TGAGCGGATAACAATTTCACACAGGAAACAGCTATGACCATGATTACGCCAAGCGCGCAATTAACCCTCA
CTAAAGGGAACAAAAGCTGGAGCTGCAAGCTT
Features (pLannotate 1.2.2; 35 found; start..end, strand, type, name):
      3..229     +  promoter       RSV promoter: Rous sarcoma virus enhancer/promoter
    230..410     +  LTR            5' LTR (truncated): truncated 5' long terminal repeat (LTR) from HIV-1
    457..582     +  misc_feature   HIV-1 Ψ: packaging signal of human immunodeficiency virus type 1
    566..929     +  CDS            HIV-1 gag (fragment): gag protein from human immunodeficiency virus 1; gag
   1075..1308    +  misc_feature   RRE: The Rev response element (RRE) of HIV-1 allows for Rev-dependent mRNA export from the nucleus to the cytoplasm.
   1685..1785    +  CDS            Rev (fragment): human immunodeficiency virus 1 (HIV-1) Rev protein; rev; enhances nuclear export of unspliced and incompletely spliced viral mRNAs
   1803..1920    +  misc_feature   cPPT/CTS: central polypurine tract and central termination sequence of HIV-1
   1938..1958    +  protein_bind   attB4: mutant version of attB; core recombination site for the Gateway® BP reaction BP Clonase™
   1978..2189    +  promoter       EF-1α core promoter: core promoter for human elongation factor EF-1α
   2190..2299    +  intron         EF-1α intron A (fragment): intron upstream of the start codon of human EF-1α
   2925..3128    +  intron         EF-1α intron A: truncated intron upstream of the start codon of human EF-1α
   3137..3161    +  protein_bind   attB1: mutant version of attB; recombination site for the Gateway® BP reaction BP Clonase™
   3168..5066    +  CDS            XRCC1: XRCC1_HUMAN - Experimental evidence at protein level: Swiss-Prot protein existence level 1. Involved in DNA single-strand break repair by mediating the assembly of DNA break repair protein complexes. Probably during DNA repair, negatively regulates ADP-ribose levels by modulating ADP- ribosyltransferase PARP1 activity. From Homo sapiens (Human).
   5067..5783    +  CDS            EGFP: EGFP is a basic (constitutively fluorescent) green fluorescent protein published in 1996, derived from Aequorea victoria. It is reported to be a rapidly-maturing weak dimer with moderate acid sensitivity.
   5793..5846    +  CDS            T2A: 2A peptide from Thosea asigna virus capsid protein Eukaryotic ribosomes fail to insert a peptide bond between the Gly and Pro residues, yielding separate polypeptides.
   5880..6884    +  CDS            POLB (sequence withheld): DPOLB_HUMAN - Experimental evidence at protein level: Swiss-Prot protein existence level 1. Repair polymerase that plays a key role in base-excision repair. Has 5'-deoxyribose-5-phosphate lyase (dRP lyase) activity that removes the 5' sugar phosphate and also acts as a DNA polymerase that adds one nucleotide to the 3' end of the arising single-nucleotide gap. Conducts 'gap-filling' DNA synthesis in a stepwise distributive fashion rather than in a processive fashion as for other DNA polymerases. From Homo sapiens (Human).
   6888..6912    -  protein_bind   attB2: mutant version of attB; recombination site for the Gateway® BP reaction BP Clonase™
   6930..7518    +  misc_feature   WPRE: woodchuck hepatitis virus posttranscriptional regulatory element
   7549..8048    +  promoter       PGK promoter: mouse phosphoglycerate kinase 1 promoter
   8065..9087    +  CDS            hph: KHYB_ECOLX - Experimental evidence at protein level: Swiss-Prot protein existence level 1. The aminoglycoside phosphotransferases achieve inactivation of their antibiotic substrates by phosphorylation. Only phosphorylates hygromycin and closely related compounds such as demethyl analogs and destomycin. From Escherichia coli.
   9083..9160    +  CDS            nef (fragment): NEF_HV1Z2 - Experimental evidence at protein level: Swiss-Prot protein existence level 1. Extracellular Nef protein targets CD4(+) T-lymphocytes for apoptosis by interacting with CXCR4 surface receptors. From Human immunodeficiency virus type 1 group M subtype D (isolate Z2/CDC-Z34) (HIV-1).
   9162..9395    +  LTR            3' LTR (ΔU3): self-inactivating 3' long terminal repeat (LTR) from HIV-1
   9467..9588    +  polyA_signal   SV40 poly(A) signal: SV40 polyadenylation signal
   9628..9763    +  rep_origin     SV40 ori: SV40 origin of replication
   9784..9802    -  promoter       T7 promoter: promoter for bacteriophage T7 RNA polymerase
   9810..9965    +  CDS            lacZα (fragment): LacZα fragment of β-galactosidase; lacZ fragment
   9970..10398   +  rep_origin     f1 ori (sequence partly withheld): f1 bacteriophage origin of replication; arrow indicates direction of (+) strand synthesis
  10451..10555   +  promoter       AmpR promoter: bla
  10556..11416   +  CDS            AmpR: β-lactamase; bla; confers resistance to ampicillin, carbenicillin, and related antibiotics
  11587..12175   +  rep_origin     ori: high-copy-number ColE1/pMB1/pBR322/pUC origin of replication
  12358..12450   +  CDS            lacI (fragment): lac repressor; lacI; The lac repressor binds to the lac operator to inhibit transcription in E. coli. This inhibition can be relieved by adding lactose or isopropyl-β-D-thiogalactopyranoside (IPTG).
  12463..12484   +  protein_bind   CAP binding site: CAP binding activates transcription in the presence of cAMP. E. coli catabolite activator protein
  12499..12529   +  promoter       lac promoter: promoter for the E. coli lac operon
  12533..12555   +  protein_bind   lac operator (fragment): The lac repressor binds to the lac operator to inhibit transcription in E. coli. This inhibition can be relieved by adding lactose or isopropyl-β-D-thiogalactopyranoside (IPTG). lac repressor encoded by lacI
  12598..12616   +  promoter       T3 promoter: promoter for bacteriophage T3 RNA polymerase
