[The description below was written by a language model from this plasmid's Addgene catalogue record and pLannotate feature annotations shown in this document.]
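Description:
pLV-Hygro-EF1a-XRCC1-EGFP-T2A-Myc-POLB(PAMmut) is a 12.6 kb lentiviral mammalian expression plasmid built on a VectorBuilder backbone. It is maintained in E. coli through a high-copy ColE1/pUC origin and an ampicillin resistance gene, and it also carries an f1 origin and an SV40 origin. The transfer-vector architecture is of the third-generation type. An RSV promoter replaces the U3 region of a truncated HIV-1 5' LTR, followed by the Ψ packaging signal with a gag fragment, the RRE for Rev-dependent export of genomic RNA, and the cPPT/CTS. The 3' LTR carries a ΔU3 deletion that makes the integrated provirus self-inactivating, and an SV40 polyadenylation signal lies downstream of it.

The payload is a single open reading frame driven by the human EF-1α promoter with its intron A, flanked by Gateway attB sites left over from assembly. Human XRCC1, the scaffold protein of single-strand break repair, is fused at its C-terminus to EGFP. A T2A peptide then separates it from human DNA polymerase β (POLB), the gap-filling base excision repair polymerase, so both proteins are produced from one transcript. According to the catalogue entry, POLB carries an N-terminal Myc tag; the feature table does not annotate it, though a short unannotated gap sits between T2A and POLB. The POLB sequence also bears a mutation in the PAM site used by a POLB knockout guide RNA, which should make the transgene resistant to Cas9 cutting by that guide. A WPRE follows to enhance expression, and a mouse PGK promoter drives the hygromycin phosphotransferase gene for selection of transduced cells. The design suits stable re-expression of POLB alongside fluorescent XRCC1 in POLB-knockout cells, for example to follow the assembly and disassembly of repair complexes.
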