Addgene plasmid #176139: pLV-Hygro-EF1a-XRCC1-EGFP-T2A-Myc-POLB(PAMmut)
Purpose: EGFP fused to the C-terminus of XRCC1, linked by T2A to N-terminus Myc-tagged POLB with a mutation in the PAM site used by POLBKO gRNA1 & a hygromycin resistance cassette
Depositing lab: Robert Sobol. Depositing organization: University of South Alabama, Mitchell Cancer Institute. Publication: Temporal dynamics of base excision/single-strand break repair protein complex assembly/disassembly are modulated by the PARP/NAD(+)/SIRT6 axis. Koczor CA, Saville KM, Andrews JF, Clark J, Fang Q, Li J, Al-Rahahleh RQ, Ibrahim M, McClellan S, Makarov MV, Migaud ME, Sobol RW. Cell Rep. 2021 Nov 2;37(5):109917. doi: 10.1016/j.celrep.2021.109917. PubMed 34731617.
Backbone
  Vector backbone: Lentivirus
  Backbone manufacturer: VectorBuilder
  Total vector size (bp): 12641
  Vector type: Mammalian Expression, Lentiviral
  Selectable markers: Hygromycin
Growth in bacteria
  Bacterial resistance: Ampicillin, 100 μg/mL
  Growth temperature: 37°C
  Growth strain: NEB Stable
  Copy number: High Copy
Gene/Insert
  Cloning method: Unknown
  Sequencing primers: 5′ N/A
Resource information
  A portion of this plasmid was derived from a plasmid made by: VectorBuilder
Terms and licenses: Academic/Nonprofit Terms; Industry Terms: Not Available to Industry
How to cite: pLV-Hygro-EF1a-XRCC1-EGFP-T2A-Myc-POLB(PAMmut) was a gift from Robert Sobol (Addgene plasmid # 176139 ; http://n2t.net/addgene:176139 ; RRID:Addgene_176139)
